Addgene plasmid #227618: pcDNA3.1-SLC25A46[I349D]-P2A-Electra1 (pAH13)
Purpose: Overexpression of SLC25A46 with I349D mutation in mammalian cell lines
Depositing lab: Luke Chao. Depositing organization: Massachusetts General Hospital. Publication: Identification of SLC25A46 interaction interfaces with mitochondrial membrane fusogens Opa1 and Mfn2. Boopathy S, Luce BE, Lugo CM, Hakim P, McDonald J, Kim HL, Ponce J, Ueberheide BM, Chao LH. J Biol Chem. 2024 Aug 31:107740. doi: 10.1016/j.jbc.2024.107740. PubMed 39222684.
Backbone
  Vector backbone: pcDNA3.1(+)
  Vector type: Mammalian Expression
Growth in bacteria
  Bacterial resistance: Ampicillin, 100 μg/mL
  Growth temperature: 37°C
  Growth strain: DH5alpha
  Copy number: High Copy
Gene/Insert
  Gene/Insert name: SLC25A46
  Species: H. sapiens (human)
  Mutation: I349D
  Entrez Gene: SLC25A46 (a.k.a. HMSN6B, PCH1E)
  Promoter: CMV, T7
  Tag / fusion protein: P2A-mElectra1 (C terminal on insert)
  Cloning method: Gibson Cloning
Terms and licenses: Academic/Nonprofit Terms; Industry Terms: Not Available to Industry
How to cite: pcDNA3.1-SLC25A46[I349D]-P2A-Electra1 (pAH13) was a gift from Luke Chao (Addgene plasmid # 227618 ; http://n2t.net/addgene:227618 ; RRID:Addgene_227618)
