[The description below was written by a language model from this plasmid's Addgene catalogue record and pLannotate feature annotations shown in this document.]
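Description:
pcDNA3.1-SLC25A46[I349D]-P2A-Electra1 (pAH13) is a mammalian expression plasmid of about 7.4 kb built on the pcDNA3.1(+) backbone for overexpressing a point mutant of human SLC25A46 in cultured mammalian cells. It is maintained in E. coli at high copy through a ColE1/pUC-type origin and selected with ampicillin via the β-lactamase gene. An f1 origin is also present. For mammalian selection, the backbone carries a neomycin phosphotransferase cassette driven by the SV40 enhancer/early promoter and ended by the SV40 poly(A) signal, which allows G418 selection of stable transfectants. Short annotated fragments (bom, HIV-1 LTR, ble, lacI and the lac promoter/operator region) appear to be backbone remnants or partial similarity hits rather than functional parts.

The expression cassette uses the CMV immediate-early enhancer and promoter, followed by a T7 promoter that permits in vitro transcription, and ends at the bovine growth hormone polyadenylation signal. The open reading frame encodes SLC25A46, a protein implicated in mitochondrial dynamics, carrying the I349D substitution. According to the catalogue it is joined at its C terminus to a P2A sequence and the fluorescent protein mElectra1. The P2A peptide causes ribosomal skipping, so the reporter is produced as a separate polypeptide from the same transcript and marks transfected cells without remaining fused to SLC25A46. The automated annotation labels the reporter coding region as mRuby3, whereas the catalogue names it Electra1; this probably reflects sequence similarity to a database entry, and the record does not resolve it further. The associated publication title concerns SLC25A46 interaction interfaces with the mitochondrial fusogens Opa1 and Mfn2, which suggests the mutant was made to probe such an interface.
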