Features (pLannotate 1.2.2; 21 found; start..end, strand, type, name):
     28..80      -  misc_feature   bom (fragment): basis of mobility region from pBR322
    235..614     +  enhancer       CMV enhancer: human cytomegalovirus immediate early enhancer
    615..818     +  promoter       CMV promoter: human cytomegalovirus (CMV) immediate early promoter
    814..847     +  LTR            5' LTR (truncated) (fragment): truncated 5' long terminal repeat (LTR) from HIV-1
    863..881     +  promoter       T7 promoter: promoter for bacteriophage T7 RNA polymerase
    907..2160    +  CDS            SLC25A46: S2546_HUMAN - Also known as TB1. Experimental evidence at protein level: Swiss-Prot protein existence level 1. May play a role in mitochondrial dynamics by controlling mitochondrial membrane fission. From Homo sapiens (Human).
   2239..2949    +  CDS            mRuby3: monomeric red fluorescent protein derived from mRuby2, with improved brightness and photostability (Bajar et al., 2016)
   2990..3214    +  polyA_signal   bGH poly(A) signal: bovine growth hormone polyadenylation signal
   3218..3239    +  promoter       SV40 promoter (fragment): SV40 enhancer and early promoter
   3260..3688    +  rep_origin     f1 ori (sequence partly withheld): f1 bacteriophage origin of replication; arrow indicates direction of (+) strand synthesis
   3702..4031    +  promoter       SV40 promoter: SV40 enhancer and early promoter
   4098..4889    +  CDS            neo: KKA2_KLEPN - Also known as kan, nptII. Experimental evidence at protein level: Swiss-Prot protein existence level 1. Resistance to kanamycin, neomycin, paromomycin, ribostamycin, butirosin and gentamicin B. From Klebsiella pneumoniae.
   4913..5071    +  CDS            ble (fragment): BLE_KLEPN - Experimental evidence at protein level: Swiss-Prot protein existence level 1. Binding protein with a strong affinity to the bleomycin family of antibiotics. Binds to CL990; an antimitotic-antibiotic compound. From Klebsiella pneumoniae.
   5066..5187    +  polyA_signal   SV40 poly(A) signal: SV40 polyadenylation signal
   5260..5276    -  protein_bind   lac operator: The lac repressor binds to the lac operator to inhibit transcription in E. coli. This inhibition can be relieved by adding lactose or isopropyl-β-D-thiogalactopyranoside (IPTG). lac repressor encoded by lacI
   5284..5314    -  promoter       lac promoter: promoter for the E. coli lac operon
   5329..5350    -  protein_bind   CAP binding site: CAP binding activates transcription in the presence of cAMP. E. coli catabolite activator protein
   5363..5455    -  CDS            lacI (fragment): lac repressor; lacI; The lac repressor binds to the lac operator to inhibit transcription in E. coli. This inhibition can be relieved by adding lactose or isopropyl-β-D-thiogalactopyranoside (IPTG).
   5638..6226    -  rep_origin     ori: high-copy-number ColE1/pMB1/pBR322/pUC origin of replication
   6397..7257    -  CDS            AmpR: β-lactamase; bla; confers resistance to ampicillin, carbenicillin, and related antibiotics
   7258..7362    -  promoter       AmpR promoter: bla
>Addgene plasmid #227618 | pcDNA3.1-SLC25A46[I349D]-P2A-Electra1 (pAH13) | addgene full sequence | sequence record 452442 | Addgene NGS Result
GACGGATCGGGAGATCTCCCGATCCCCTATGGTGCACTCTCAGTACAATCTGCTCTGATGCCGCATAGTT
AAGCCAGTATCTGCTCCCTGCTTGTGTGTTGGAGGTCGCTGAGTAGTGCGCGAGCAAAATTTAAGCTACA
ACAAGGCAAGGCTTGACCGACAATTGCATGAAGAATCTGCTTAGGGTTAGGCGTTTTGCGCTGCTTCGCG
ATGTACGGGCCAGATATACGCGTTGACATTGATTATTGACTAGTTATTAATAGTAATCAATTACGGGGTC
ATTAGTTCATAGCCCATATATGGAGTTCCGCGTTACATAACTTACGGTAAATGGCCCGCCTGGCTGACCG
CCCAACGACCCCCGCCCATTGACGTCAATAATGACGTATGTTCCCATAGTAACGCCAATAGGGACTTTCC
ATTGACGTCAATGGGTGGAGTATTTACGGTAAACTGCCCACTTGGCAGTACATCAAGTGTATCATATGCC
AAGTACGCCCCCTATTGACGTCAATGACGGTAAATGGCCCGCCTGGCATTATGCCCAGTACATGACCTTA
TGGGACTTTCCTACTTGGCAGTACATCTACGTATTAGTCATCGCTATTACCATGGTGATGCGGTTTTGGC
AGTACATCAATGGGCGTGGATAGCGGTTTGACTCACGGGGATTTCCAAGTCTCCACCCCATTGACGTCAA
TGGGAGTTTGTTTTGGCACCAAAATCAACGGGACTTTCCAAAATGTCGTAACAACTCCGCCCCATTGACG
CAAATGGGCGGTAGGCGTGTACGGTGGGAGGTCTATATAAGCAGAGCTCTCTGGCTAACTAGAGAACCCA
CTGCTTACTGGCTTATCGAAATTAATACGACTCACTATAGGGAGACCCAAGCTGGCTAGCGCCACCATGC
ACCCCCGGAGACCTGACGGCTTCGATGGACTGGGATACAGGGGAGGAGCAAGAGACGAGCAGGGATTCGG
AGGAGCATTTCCAGCACGGAGCTTTTCCACCGGAAGCGACCTGGGACACTGGGTGACCACACCACCTGAT
ATCCCCGGCTCCAGAAACCTGCACTGGGGCGAGAAGTCTCCACCCTACGGCGTGCCTACCACAAGCACCC
CATATGAGGGCCCCACAGAGGAGCCTTTCAGCTCCGGAGGAGGAGGATCTGTGCAGGGACAGTCTAGCGA
GCAGCTGAATAGGTTCGCAGGATTTGGAATCGGACTGGCATCCCTGTTTACAGAGAACGTGCTGGCCCAC
CCTTGCATCGTGCTGAGGCGCCAGTGTCAAGTGAATTACCACGCCCAGCACTATCACCTGACCCCTTTCA
CAGTGATCAACATCATGTACTCTTTTAATAAGACCCAGGGACCAAGGGCCCTGTGGAAGGGAATGGGCAG
CACCTTCATCGTGCAGGGAGTGACACTGGGAGCAGAGGGCATCATCTCCGAGTTTACACCTCTGCCACGC
GAGGTGCTGCACAAGTGGAGCCCAAAGCAGATCGGCGAGCACCTGCTGCTGAAGTCCCTGACCTACGTGG
TGGCCATGCCCTTCTATTCTGCCAGCCTGATCGAGACCGTGCAGAGCGAGATCATCCGGGACAATACAGG
CATCCTGGAGTGCGTGAAGGAGGGCATCGGCAGAGTGATCGGCATGGGCGTGCCACACTCTAAGCGCCTG
CTGCCCCTGCTGAGCCTGATCTTCCCTACCGTGCTGCACGGCGTGCTGCACTACATCATCTCCTCTGTGA
TCCAGAAGTTTGTGCTGCTGATCCTGAAGAGGAAGACCTACAACTCCCACCTGGCCGAGTCCACATCTCC
AGTGCAGTCTATGCTGGACGCCTATTTCCCCGAGCTGATCGCCAATTTTGCCGCCAGCCTGTGCTCCGAT
GTGATCCTGTATCCTCTGGAGACAGTGCTGCACAGGCTGCACATCCAGGGCACCCGCACAGATATCGACA
ACACCGATCTGGGCTACGAGGTGCTGCCAATCAATACACAGTATGAGGGCATGCGGGATTGTATCAACAC
CATCAGACAGGAGGAGGGCGTGTTCGGCTTTTACAAGGGCTTTGGCGCCGTGATCATCCAGTATACCCTG
CACGCCGCCGTGCTGCAGATCACCAAGATCATCTACTCCACACTGCTGCAGAACAATATCGGATCCGGAA
GCGGAGCTACTAACTTCAGCCTGCTGAAGCAGGCTGGAGACGTGGAGGAGAACCCTGGACCTGAATTCAT
GGTGTCTAAGGGCGAAGAGCTGATCGAGGAAAATATGCGTATGAAGGTGGTCATGGAAGGTTCGGTCAAC
GGCCACCAATTCAAATGCACAGGTGAAGGAGAAGGCAGACCGTACGAGGGAGTGCAAACCATGAGGATCA
AAGTCATCGAGGGAGGACCCCTGCCATTTGCCTTTGACATTCTTGCCACGTCGTTCCTGTTCGGCAGCAA
GACCTTTATCAAGTACCCGGCCGACATCCCTGATTTCTTCAAACAGTCCTTTCCTGAGGGCTTTACTTGG
GAAAGAGTTACGAGATACGAAGATGGTGGAGTCGTCACCGTCACGCAGGACACCAGCCTTGAGGATGGGG
GGCTCGTCTACAACGTCAAGGTCAGAGGGGTAAACTTTCCCTCCAATGGTCCCGTGATGCAGAAGAAGAC
CGAGGGTTGGGAGCCTTTCACAGAGATGATGTATCCAGCAAATGGTGGTCTGAGAGGATATACCGACATC
GCACTGAAAGTTGATGGTGATGGCCATCTGCACGCCAACATCGTGACAACTTACAGGTCAAAAAAGACCG
TCGGGGACATCAAGATGCCCGGTGTCCATGCCGTTGATTACCGCCTGGAAAGGGTCGAAGAGAGTGACAA
TGAAACCTACGTAGTGCTAAGAGAAGTGGCAGTTGCCAAATACAGCAACCTTGGTGGTGGCATGGACGAG
CTGTACAAGTAATCTAGAGGGCCCGTTTAAACCCGCTGATCAGCCTCGACTGTGCCTTCTAGTTGCCAGC
CATCTGTTGTTTGCCCCTCCCCCGTGCCTTCCTTGACCCTGGAAGGTGCCACTCCCACTGTCCTTTCCTA
ATAAAATGAGGAAATTGCATCGCATTGTCTGAGTAGGTGTCATTCTATTCTGGGGGGTGGGGTGGGGCAG
GACAGCAAGGGGGAGGATTGGGAAGACAATAGCAGGCATGCTGGGGATGCGGTGGGCTCTATGGCTTCTG
AGGCGGAAAGAACCAGCTGGGGCTCTAGGGGGTATCCCC
[124 nt withheld, positions 3260-3383]
C
[91 nt withheld, positions 3385-3475]
A
[49 nt withheld, positions 3477-3525]
CCTTTGACGTTGGAGTCCACGTTCTTT
[37 nt withheld, positions 3553-3589]
ACCCTATCTCGGTCTATTCTTTTGATTTATAAGGGATTTTGCCGATTTCGGCCTATTGGTTAAAAAATGA
GCTGATTTAACAAAAATTTAACGCGAATTAATTCTGTGGAATGTGTGTCAGTTAGGGTGTGGAAAGTCCC
CAGGCTCCCCAGCAGGCAGAAGTATGCAAAGCATGCATCTCAATTAGTCAGCAACCAGGTGTGGAAAGTC
CCCAGGCTCCCCAGCAGGCAGAAGTATGCAAAGCATGCATCTCAATTAGTCAGCAACCATAGTCCCGCCC
CTAACTCCGCCCATCCCGCCCCTAACTCCGCCCAGTTCCGCCCATTCTCCGCCCCATGGCTGACTAATTT
TTTTTATTTATGCAGAGGCCGAGGCCGCCTCTGCCTCTGAGCTATTCCAGAAGTAGTGAGGAGGCTTTTT
TGGAGGCCTAGGCTTTTGCAAAAAGCTCCCGGGAGCTTGTATATCCATTTTCGGATCTGATCAAGAGACA
GGATGAGGATCGTTTCGCATGATTGAACAAGATGGATTGCACGCAGGTTCTCCGGCCGCTTGGGTGGAGA
GGCTATTCGGCTATGACTGGGCACAACAGACAATCGGCTGCTCTGATGCCGCCGTGTTCCGGCTGTCAGC
GCAGGGGCGCCCGGTTCTTTTTGTCAAGACCGACCTGTCCGGTGCCCTGAATGAACTGCAGGACGAGGCA
GCGCGGCTATCGTGGCTGGCCACGACGGGCGTTCCTTGCGCAGCTGTGCTCGACGTTGTCACTGAAGCGG
GAAGGGACTGGCTGCTATTGGGCGAAGTGCCGGGGCAGGATCTCCTGTCATCTCACCTTGCTCCTGCCGA
GAAAGTATCCATCATGGCTGATGCAATGCGGCGGCTGCATACGCTTGATCCGGCTACCTGCCCATTCGAC
CACCAAGCGAAACATCGCATCGAGCGAGCACGTACTCGGATGGAAGCCGGTCTTGTCGATCAGGATGATC
TGGACGAAGAGCATCAGGGGCTCGCGCCAGCCGAACTGTTCGCCAGGCTCAAGGCGCGCATGCCCGACGG
CGAGGATCTCGTCGTGACCCATGGCGATGCCTGCTTGCCGAATATCATGGTGGAAAATGGCCGCTTTTCT
GGATTCATCGACTGTGGCCGGCTGGGTGTGGCGGACCGCTATCAGGACATAGCGTTGGCTACCCGTGATA
TTGCTGAAGAGCTTGGCGGCGAATGGGCTGACCGCTTCCTCGTGCTTTACGGTATCGCCGCTCCCGATTC
GCAGCGCATCGCCTTCTATCGCCTTCTTGACGAGTTCTTCTGAGCGGGACTCTGGGGTTCGAAATGACCG
ACCAAGCGACGCCCAACCTGCCATCACGAGATTTCGATTCCACCGCCGCCTTCTATGAAAGGTTGGGCTT
CGGAATCGTTTTCCGGGACGCCGGCTGGATGATCCTCCAGCGCGGGGATCTCATGCTGGAGTTCTTCGCC
CACCCCAACTTGTTTATTGCAGCTTATAATGGTTACAAATAAAGCAATAGCATCACAAATTTCACAAATA
AAGCATTTTTTTCACTGCATTCTAGTTGTGGTTTGTCCAAACTCATCAATGTATCTTATCATGTCTGTAT
ACCGTCGACCTCTAGCTAGAGCTTGGCGTAATCATGGTCATAGCTGTTTCCTGTGTGAAATTGTTATCCG
CTCACAATTCCACACAACATACGAGCCGGAAGCATAAAGTGTAAAGCCTGGGGTGCCTAATGAGTGAGCT
AACTCACATTAATTGCGTTGCGCTCACTGCCCGCTTTCCAGTCGGGAAACCTGTCGTGCCAGCTGCATTA
ATGAATCGGCCAACGCGCGGGGAGAGGCGGTTTGCGTATTGGGCGCTCTTCCGCTTCCTCGCTCACTGAC
TCGCTGCGCTCGGTCGTTCGGCTGCGGCGAGCGGTATCAGCTCACTCAAAGGCGGTAATACGGTTATCCA
CAGAATCAGGGGATAACGCAGGAAAGAACATGTGAGCAAAAGGCCAGCAAAAGGCCAGGAACCGTAAAAA
GGCCGCGTTGCTGGCGTTTTTCCATAGGCTCCGCCCCCCTGACGAGCATCACAAAAATCGACGCTCAAGT
CAGAGGTGGCGAAACCCGACAGGACTATAAAGATACCAGGCGTTTCCCCCTGGAAGCTCCCTCGTGCGCT
CTCCTGTTCCGACCCTGCCGCTTACCGGATACCTGTCCGCCTTTCTCCCTTCGGGAAGCGTGGCGCTTTC
TCATAGCTCACGCTGTAGGTATCTCAGTTCGGTGTAGGTCGTTCGCTCCAAGCTGGGCTGTGTGCACGAA
CCCCCCGTTCAGCCCGACCGCTGCGCCTTATCCGGTAACTATCGTCTTGAGTCCAACCCGGTAAGACACG
ACTTATCGCCACTGGCAGCAGCCACTGGTAACAGGATTAGCAGAGCGAGGTATGTAGGCGGTGCTACAGA
GTTCTTGAAGTGGTGGCCTAACTACGGCTACACTAGAAGAACAGTATTTGGTATCTGCGCTCTGCTGAAG
CCAGTTACCTTCGGAAAAAGAGTTGGTAGCTCTTGATCCGGCAAACAAACCACCGCTGGTAGCGGTGGTT
TTTTTGTTTGCAAGCAGCAGATTACGCGCAGAAAAAAAGGATCTCAAGAAGATCCTTTGATCTTTTCTAC
GGGGTCTGACGCTCAGTGGAACGAAAACTCACGTTAAGGGATTTTGGTCATGAGATTATCAAAAAGGATC
TTCACCTAGATCCTTTTAAATTAAAAATGAAGTTTTAAATCAATCTAAAGTATATATGAGTAAACTTGGT
CTGACAGTTACCAATGCTTAATCAGTGAGGCACCTATCTCAGCGATCTGTCTATTTCGTTCATCCATAGT
TGCCTGACTCCCCGTCGTGTAGATAACTACGATACGGGAGGGCTTACCATCTGGCCCCAGTGCTGCAATG
ATACCGCGAGACCCACGCTCACCGGCTCCAGATTTATCAGCAATAAACCAGCCAGCCGGAAGGGCCGAGC
GCAGAAGTGGTCCTGCAACTTTATCCGCCTCCATCCAGTCTATTAATTGTTGCCGGGAAGCTAGAGTAAG
TAGTTCGCCAGTTAATAGTTTGCGCAACGTTGTTGCCATTGCTACAGGCATCGTGGTGTCACGCTCGTCG
TTTGGTATGGCTTCATTCAGCTCCGGTTCCCAACGATCAAGGCGAGTTACATGATCCCCCATGTTGTGCA
AAAAAGCGGTTAGCTCCTTCGGTCCTCCGATCGTTGTCAGAAGTAAGTTGGCCGCAGTGTTATCACTCAT
GGTTATGGCAGCACTGCATAATTCTCTTACTGTCATGCCATCCGTAAGATGCTTTTCTGTGACTGGTGAG
TACTCAACCAAGTCATTCTGAGAATAGTGTATGCGGCGACCGAGTTGCTCTTGCCCGGCGTCAATACGGG
ATAATACCGCGCCACATAGCAGAACTTTAAAAGTGCTCATCATTGGAAAACGTTCTTCGGGGCGAAAACT
CTCAAGGATCTTACCGCTGTTGAGATCCAGTTCGATGTAACCCACTCGTGCACCCAACTGATCTTCAGCA
TCTTTTACTTTCACCAGCGTTTCTGGGTGAGCAAAAACAGGAAGGCAAAATGCCGCAAAAAAGGGAATAA
GGGCGACACGGAAATGTTGAATACTCATACTCTTCCTTTTTCAATATTATTGAAGCATTTATCAGGGTTA
TTGTCTCATGAGCGGATACATATTTGAATGTATTTAGAAAAATAAACAAATAGGGGTTCCGCGCACATTT
CCCCGAAAAGTGCCACCTGACGTC
